Addgene plasmid #157053: pD649-HAsp-TNFRSF17-COMP5AP-AviTag-9xHis
Purpose: Mammalian expression of cell-surface protein extracellular domain fused to COMP5AP-AviTag-9xHis. Protein is secreted from cells.
Depositing lab: Chris Garcia. Depositing organization: Stanford University. Publication: A Human IgSF Cell-Surface Interactome Reveals a Complex Network of Protein-Protein Interactions. Wojtowicz WM, Vielmetter J, Fernandes RA, Siepe DH, Eastman CL, Chisholm GB, Cox S, Klock H, Anderson PW, Rue SM, Miller JJ, Glaser SM, Bragstad ML, Vance J, Lam AW, Lesley SA, Zinn K, Garcia KC. Cell. 2020 Aug 20;182(4):1027-1043.e17. doi: 10.1016/j.cell.2020.07.025. PubMed 32822567.
Backbone
  Vector backbone: pD649
  Backbone size w/o insert (bp): 7153
  Vector type: Mammalian Expression
Growth in bacteria
  Bacterial resistance: Ampicillin, 100 μg/mL
  Growth temperature: 37°C
  Growth strain: DH5alpha
  Copy number: High Copy
Gene/Insert
  Gene/Insert name: TNFRSF17 (alt name: TNR17)
  Species: H. sapiens (human)
  Insert size (bp): 162
  Entrez Gene: TNFRSF17 (a.k.a. BCM, BCMA, CD269, TNFRSF13A)
  Promoter: CMV/SP6
  Tag / fusion protein: COMP5AP-AviTag-9xHis (C terminal on backbone)
  Cloning method: Restriction Enzyme; 5′ cloning site GCGGCCGC (not destroyed); 3′ cloning site GGCGCGCC (not destroyed)
  Sequencing primers: 5′ ATTTAGGTGACACTATAG; 3′ CGTCGCACTCCATCACGGTG
Resource information
  A portion of this plasmid was derived from a plasmid made by: synthesis by ThermoFisher
Terms and licenses: Academic/Nonprofit Terms; Industry Terms: Not Available to Industry
Depositor comments: Some plasmids in this collection may have an IS4-like element ISVsa5 family transposase upstream of the CMV promoter.
How to cite: pD649-HAsp-TNFRSF17-COMP5AP-AviTag-9xHis was a gift from Chris Garcia (Addgene plasmid # 157053 ; http://n2t.net/addgene:157053 ; RRID:Addgene_157053)
