[The description below was written by a language model from this plasmid's Addgene catalogue record and pLannotate feature annotations shown in this document.]
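Description:
pD649-HAsp-TNFRSF17-COMP5AP-AviTag-9xHis is a mammalian expression plasmid of about 7.3 kb, built on the pD649 backbone, for producing a secreted, pentamerised form of the extracellular domain of human TNFRSF17 (BCMA, CD269), the B-cell receptor for BAFF and APRIL. It is propagated in E. coli as a high-copy plasmid from a ColE1/pUC-type origin under ampicillin selection (AmpR). The annotation also shows an SV40 promoter/EM7 promoter cassette driving a puromycin N-acetyltransferase coding region followed by an SV40 poly(A) signal, which could allow selection in mammalian cells. Short KanR, lacZα, ble and f1 ori fragments appear to be backbone remnants.

Expression is driven by the CMV enhancer and immediate-early promoter, followed by a fragment of CMV intron A. An SP6 promoter sits just upstream of the open reading frame and also serves as a sequencing primer site. The reading frame begins with a leader peptide, named HAsp in the construct title; the automated annotation matches part of it to an immunoglobulin heavy-chain signal sequence. Next comes the 162 bp TNFRSF17 ectodomain, cloned between retained NotI and AscI sites. On the backbone, this is fused C-terminally to the coiled-coil region of rat cartilage oligomeric matrix protein (COMP), which drives pentamer assembly, then to human placental alkaline phosphatase, an AviTag for enzymatic biotinylation, and a polyhistidine tag. The name specifies 9xHis, while the annotation reports 8xHis. A bGH poly(A) signal terminates the transcript.

The multimeric fusion raises avidity for weak binding partners and carries an enzymatic reporter, suiting it to the cell-surface protein interaction screening for which this collection was made. The depositor notes that some plasmids in the set may carry an IS4-like transposase element upstream of the CMV promoter; none is annotated here.
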