Features (pLannotate 1.2.2; 24 found; start..end, strand, type, name):
    119..143     -  CDS            KanR (fragment): aminoglycoside phosphotransferase; aph(3')-Ia; confers resistance to kanamycin
    254..842     +  rep_origin     ori: high-copy-number ColE1/pMB1/pBR322/pUC origin of replication
   1067..1084    +  terminator     rrnB T2 terminator (fragment): transcription terminator T2 from the E. coli rrnB gene
   1109..1128    -  CDS            lacZα (fragment): LacZα fragment of β-galactosidase; lacZ fragment
   1584..1600    +  protein_bind   lac operator: The lac repressor binds to the lac operator to inhibit transcription in E. coli. This inhibition can be relieved by adding lactose or isopropyl-β-D-thiogalactopyranoside (IPTG). lac repressor encoded by lacI
   1843..2146    +  enhancer       CMV enhancer: human cytomegalovirus immediate early enhancer
   2147..2350    +  promoter       CMV promoter: human cytomegalovirus (CMV) immediate early promoter
   2486..2529    +  intron         CMV intron (fragment): modified intron A from human cytomegalovirus
   2581..2599    +  promoter       SP6 promoter: promoter for bacteriophage SP6 RNA polymerase
   2603..2640    +  CDS            IgH signal sequence (fragment): signal sequence from the mouse immunoglobulin heavy chain variable region
   2749..2910    +  CDS            TNFRSF17 (fragment): TNR17_HUMAN - Also known as BCM, BCMA. Experimental evidence at protein level: Swiss-Prot protein existence level 1. Receptor for TNFSF13B/BLyS/BAFF and TNFSF13/APRIL. Promotes B-cell survival and plays a role in the regulation of humoral immunity. Activates NF-kappa-B and JNK. From Homo sapiens (Human).
   3007..3186    +  CDS            Comp (fragment): COMP_RAT - Experimental evidence at protein level: Swiss-Prot protein existence level 1. May play a role in the structural integrity of cartilage via its interaction with other extracellular matrix proteins such as the collagens and fibronectin. Can mediate the interaction of chondrocytes with the cartilage extracellular matrix through interaction with cell surface integrin receptors. Could play a role in the pathogenesis of osteoarthritis. Potent suppressor of apoptosis in both primary chondrocytes and transformed cells. Suppresses apoptosis by blocking the activation of caspase-3 and by indu
   3174..4626    +  CDS            SEAP (fragment): secreted alkaline phosphatase from human placenta The natural enzyme has a C-terminal transmembrane sequence that is replaced by a GPI anchor.
   4651..4692    +  CDS            AviTag™ (fragment): peptide tag that allows for enzymatic biotinylation
   4696..4719    +  CDS            8xHis: 8xHis affinity tag
   4865..4976    +  polyA_signal   bGH poly(A) signal: bovine growth hormone polyadenylation signal
   4977..5085    +  rep_origin     f1 ori (fragment): f1 bacteriophage origin of replication; arrow indicates direction of (+) strand synthesis
   5099..5428    +  promoter       SV40 promoter: SV40 enhancer and early promoter
   5476..5523    +  promoter       EM7 promoter: synthetic bacterial promoter&nbsp
   5542..6141    +  CDS            PuroR (fragment): puromycin N-acetyltransferase; pac from Streptomyces; confers resistance to puromycin
   6151..6276    +  CDS            ble (fragment): BLE_KLEPN - Experimental evidence at protein level: Swiss-Prot protein existence level 1. Binding protein with a strong affinity to the bleomycin family of antibiotics. Binds to CL990; an antimitotic-antibiotic compound. From Klebsiella pneumoniae.
   6271..6392    +  polyA_signal   SV40 poly(A) signal: SV40 polyadenylation signal
   6445..7305    -  CDS            AmpR: β-lactamase; bla; confers resistance to ampicillin, carbenicillin, and related antibiotics
   7308..89      -  promoter       AmpR promoter (fragment) (across the origin): bla
>Addgene plasmid #157053 | pD649-HAsp-TNFRSF17-COMP5AP-AviTag-9xHis | depositor full sequence | sequence record 303215 | Full Sequence
TTTCAATATTATTGAAGCATTTATCAGGGTTATTGTCTCATGAGCGGATACATATTTGAATGTATTTAGA
AAAATAAACAAATAGGGGTCAGTGTTACAACCAATTAACCAATTCTGAACATTATCGCGAGCCCATTTAT
ACCTGAATATGGCTCATAACACCCCTTGCTCATGACCAAAATCCCTTAACGTGAGTTACGCGCGCGTCGT
TCCACTGAGCGTCAGACCCCGTAGAAAAGATCAAAGGATCTTCTTGAGATCCTTTTTTTCTGCGCGTAAT
CTGCTGCTTGCAAACAAAAAAACCACCGCTACCAGCGGTGGTTTGTTTGCCGGATCAAGAGCTACCAACT
CTTTTTCCGAAGGTAACTGGCTTCAGCAGAGCGCAGATACCAAATACTGTTCTTCTAGTGTAGCCGTAGT
TAGCCCACCACTTCAAGAACTCTGTAGCACCGCCTACATACCTCGCTCTGCTAATCCTGTTACCAGTGGC
TGCTGCCAGTGGCGATAAGTCGTGTCTTACCGGGTTGGACTCAAGACGATAGTTACCGGATAAGGCGCAG
CGGTCGGGCTGAACGGGGGGTTCGTGCACACAGCCCAGCTTGGAGCGAACGACCTACACCGAACTGAGAT
ACCTACAGCGTGAGCTATGAGAAAGCGCCACGCTTCCCGAAGGGAGAAAGGCGGACAGGTATCCGGTAAG
CGGCAGGGTCGGAACAGGAGAGCGCACGAGGGAGCTTCCAGGGGGAAACGCCTGGTATCTTTATAGTCCT
GTCGGGTTTCGCCACCTCTGACTTGAGCGTCGATTTTTGTGATGCTCGTCAGGGGGGCGGAGCCTATGGA
AAAACGCCAGCAACGCGGCCTTTTTACGGTTCCTGGCCTTTTGCTGGCCTTTTGCTCACATGTTCTTTCC
TGCGTTATCCCCTGATTCTGTGGATAACCGTATTACCGCCTTTGAGTGAGCTGATACCGCTCGCCGCAGC
CGAACGACCGAGCGCAGCGAGTCAGTGAGCGAGGAAGCGGAAGGCGAGAGTAGGGAACTGCCAGGCATCA
AACTAAGCAGAAGGCCCCTGACGGATGGCCTTTTTGCGTTTCTACAAACTCTTTCTGTGTTGTAAAACGA
CGGCCAGTCTTAAGCTCGGGCCCCCTGGGCGGTTCTGATAACGAGTAATCGTTAATCCGCAAATAACGTA
AAAACCCGCTTCGGCGGGTTTTTTTATGGGGGGAGTTTAGGGAAAGAGCATTTGTCAGAATATTTAAGGG
CGCCTGTCACTTTGCTTGATATATGAGAATTATTTAACCTTATAAATGAGAAAAAAGCAACGCACTTTAA
ATAAGATACGTTGCTTTTTCGATTGATGAACACCTATAATTAAACTATTCATCTATTATTTATGATTTTT
TGTATATACAATATTTCTAGTTTGTTAAAGAGAATTAAGAAAATAAATCTCGAAAATAATAAAGGGAAAA
TCAGTTTTTGATATCAAAATTATACATGTCAACGATAATACAAAATATAATACAAACTATAAGATGTTAT
CAGTATTTATTATCATTTAGAATAAATTTTGTGTCGCCCTTAATTGTGAGCGGATAACAATTACGAGCTT
CATGCACAGTGGCGTTGACTCAATATTGGCCATTAGCCATATTATTCATTGGTTATATAGCATAAATCAA
TATTGGCTATTGGCCATTGCATACGTTGTATCTATATCATAATATGTACATTTATATTGGCTCATGTCCA
ATATGACCGCCATGTTGGCATTGATTATTGACTAGTTATTAATAGTAATCAATTACGGGGTCATTAGTTC
ATAGCCCATATATGGAGTTCCGCGTTACATAACTTACGGTAAATGGCCCGCCTGGCTGACCGCCCAACGA
CCCCCGCCCATTGACGTCAATAATGACGTATGTTCCCATAGTAACGCCAATAGGGACTTTCCATTGACGT
CAATGGGTGGAGTATTTACGGTAAACTGCCCACTTGGCAGTACATCAAGTGTATCATATGCCAAGTACGC
CCCCTATTGACGTCAATGACGGTAAATGGCCCGCCTGGCATTATGCCCAGTACATGACCTTATGGGACTT
TCCTACTTGGCAGTACATCTACGTATTAGTCATCGCTATTACCATGGTGATGCGGTTTTGGCAGTACATC
AATGGGCGTGGATAGCGGTTTGACTCACGGGGATTTCCAAGTCTCCACCCCATTGACGTCAATGGGAGTT
TGTTTTGGCACCAAAATCAACGGGACTTTCCAAAATGTCGTAACAACTCCGCCCCATTGACGCAAATGGG
CGGTAGGCGTGTACGGTGGGAGGTCTATATAAGCAGAGCTCGTTTAGTGAACCGTCAGATCGCCTGGAGA
CGCCATCCACGCTGTTTTGACCTCCATAGAAGACACCGGGACCGATCCAGCCTCCGCGGCCGGGAACGGT
GCATTGGAACGCGGATTCCCCGTGCCAAGAGTGACGTAAGTACCGCCTATAGAGTCTATAGGCCCACCCC
CTTGGCTTCGTTAGAACGCGGCTACAATTAATACATAACCTTATGTATCATACACATACGATTTAGGTGA
CACTATAGAATAACATCCACTTTGCCTTTCTCTCCACAGGTGTCCACTCCCAGGTCCAACTGCACCTCGG
TTCTATCGAAAACGCGCCTGCTAGCGCCACCATGAAGACCATCATTGCCCTGAGCTACATCTTCTGCCTG
GTGTTCGCTGCGGCCGCCATGCTTCAGATGGCTGGCCAGTGTAGCCAGAACGAGTACTTCGATAGCCTGC
TGCACGCCTGCATTCCCTGCCAGCTGAGATGTAGCAGCAACACCCCTCCACTGACCTGCCAGAGATACTG
CAACGCCAGCGTGACCAATAGCGTGAAGGGCACCAATGCTGGCGCGCCGGAAGATCAAGTTGATCCAAGA
TTGATTGATGGCAAGGGCGGATCTCTGGAGGTGCTGTTCCAGGGACCAGGCGGAAGCGGCAATCCCGGCG
GCGATCTGGCCCCCCAGATGCTGCGCGAGCTGCAGGAGACCAATGCCGCCCTGCAGGACGTGCGCGAGCT
GCTGCGCCACCGCGTGAAGGAGATCACCTTCCTGAAGAACACCGTGATGGAGTGCGACGCCTGCGGTATG
CAGCCCTCTAGAGGCTCCGGCTCCATCATCCCAGTTGAGGAGGAGAACCCGGACTTCTGGAACCGCGAGG
CAGCCGAGGCCCTGGGTGCCGCCAAGAAGCTGCAGCCTGCACAGACAGCCGCCAAGAACCTCATCATCTT
CCTGGGCGATGGGATGGGGGTGTCTACGGTGACAGCTGCCAGGATCCTAAAAGGGCAGAAGAAGGACAAA
CTGGGGCCTGAGATACCCCTGGCCATGGACCGCTTCCCATATGTGGCTCTGTCCAAGACATACAATGTAG
ACAAACATGTGCCAGACAGTGGAGCCACAGCCACGGCCTACCTGTGCGGGGTCAAGGGCAACTTCCAGAC
CATTGGCTTGAGTGCAGCCGCCCGCTTTAACCAGTGCAACACGACACGCGGCAACGAGGTCATCTCCGTG
ATGAATCGGGCCAAGAAAGCAGGGAAGTCAGTGGGAGTGGTAACCACCACACGAGTGCAGCACGCCTCGC
CAGCCGGCACCTACGCCCACACGGTGAACCGCAACTGGTACTCGGACGCCGACGTGCCTGCCTCGGCCCG
CCAGGAGGGGTGCCAGGACATCGCTACGCAGCTCATCTCCAACATGGACATTGACGTGATCCTAGGTGGA
GGCCGAAAGTACATGTTTCGCATGGGAACCCCAGACCCTGAGTACCCAGATGACTACAGCCAAGGTGGGA
CCAGGCTGGACGGGAAGAATCTGGTGCAGGAATGGCTGGCGAAGCGCCAGGGTGCCCGGTATGTGTGGAA
CCGCACTGAGCTCATGCAGGCTTCCCTGGACCCGTCTGTGACCCATCTCATGGGTCTCTTTGAGCCTGGA
GACATGAAATACGAGATCCACCGAGACTCCACACTGGACCCCTCCCTGATGGAGATGACAGAGGCTGCCC
TGCGCCTGCTGAGCAGGAACCCCCGCGGCTTCTTCCTCTTCGTGGAGGGTGGTCGCATCGACCATGGTCA
TCATGAAAGCAGGGCTTACCGGGCACTGACTGAGACGATCATGTTCGACGACGCCATTGAGAGGGCGGGC
CAGCTCACCAGCGAGGAGGACACGCTGAGCCTCGTCACTGCCGACCACTCCCACGTCTTCTCCTTCGGAG
GCTACCCCCTGCGAGGGAGCTCCATCTTCGGGCTGGCCCCTGGCAAGGCCCGGGACAGGAAGGCCTACAC
GGTCCTCCTATACGGAAACGGTCCAGGCTATGTGCTCAAGGACGGCGCCCGGCCGGATGTTACCGAGAGC
GAGAGCGGGAGCCCCGAGTATCGGCAGCAGTCAGCAGTGCCCCTGGACGAAGAGACCCACGCAGGCGAGG
ACGTGGCGGTGTTCGCGCGCGGCCCGCAGGCGCACCTGGTTCACGGCGTGCAGGAGCAGACCTTCATAGC
GCACGTCATGGCCTTCGCCGCCTGCCTGGAGCCCTACACCGCCTGCGACCTGGCGCCCCCCGCCGGCACC
ACCGACGCCGCGCACCCGGGTGGCGGAGGACTGAACGACATCTTCGAGGCTCAGAAAATCGAATGGCACG
AACATCACCATCACCATCACCATCACCATTAAGGCCGGCCTGTAGTCACTGGCACAACGCGTTACCCGGT
AAGCCAATCGGGTATACACGGTCGTCATACTGCAGACAGGGTTCTTCTACTTTGCAAGATAGTCTTGAGT
AGTAAAATAAATAGATAGAGAAAATCAGCCTCGACTGTGCCTTCTAGTTGCCAGCCATCTGTTGTTTGCC
CCTCCCCCGTGCCTTCCTTGACCCTGGAAGGTGCCACTCCCACTGTCCTTTCCTAATAAAATGAGGAAAT
TGCATCACAACACTCAACCCTATCTCGGTCTATTCTTTTGATTTATAAGGGATTTTGCCGATTTCGGCCT
ATTGGTTAAAAAATGAGCTGATTTAACAAAAATTTAACGCGAATTAATTCTGTGGAATGTGTGTCAGTTA
GGGTGTGGAAAGTCCCCAGGCTCCCCAGCAGGCAGAAGTATGCAAAGCATGCATCTCAATTAGTCAGCAA
CCAGGTGTGGAAAGTCCCCAGGCTCCCCAGCAGGCAGAAGTATGCAAAGCATGCATCTCAATTAGTCAGC
AACCATAGTCCCGCCCCTAACTCCGCCCATCCCGCCCCTAACTCCGCCCAGTTCCGCCCATTCTCCGCCC
CATGGCTGACTAATTTTTTTTATTTATGCAGAGGCCGAGGCCGCCTCTGCCTCTGAGCTATTCCAGAAGT
AGTGAGGAGGCTTTTTTGGAGGCCTAGGCTTTTGCAAAAAGCTCCCGGGAGCTTGTATATCCATTTTCGG
ATCTGATCAGCACGTGTTGACAATTAATCATCGGCATAGTATATCGGCATAGTATAATACGACAAGGTGA
GGAACTAAACCATGACCGAGTACAAGCCCACGGTGCGCCTCGCCACCCGCGACGACGTCCCCAGGGCCGT
ACGCACCCTCGCCGCCGCGTTCGCCGACTACCCCGCCACGCGCCACACCGTCGATCCGGACCGCCACATC
GAGCGGGTCACCGAGCTGCAAGAACTCTTCCTCACGCGCGTCGGGCTCGACATCGGCAAGGTGTGGGTCG
CGGACGACGGCGCCGCGGTGGCGGTCTGGACCACGCCGGAGAGCGTCGAAGCGGGGGCGGTGTTCGCCGA
GATCGGCCCGCGCATGGCCGAGTTGAGCGGTTCCCGGCTGGCCGCGCAGCAACAGATGGAAGGCCTCCTG
GCGCCGCACCGGCCCAAGGAGCCCGCGTGGTTCCTGGCCACCGTCGGCGTCTCGCCCGACCACCAGGGCA
AGGGTCTGGGCAGCGCCGTCGTGCTCCCCGGAGTGGAGGCGGCCGAGCGCGCCGGGGTGCCCGCCTTCCT
GGAGACATCCGCGCCCCGCAACCTCCCCTTCTACGAGCGGCTCGGCTTCACCGTCACCGCCGACGTCGAG
GTGCCCGAAGGACCGCGCACCTGGTGCATGACCCGCAAGCCCGGTGCCTGACACGTGCTACGAGATTTCG
ATTCCACCGCCGCCTTCTATGAAAGGTTGGGCTTCGGAATCGTTTTCCGGGACGCCGGCTGGATGATCCT
CCAGCGCGGGGATCTCATGCTGGAGTTCTTCGCCCACCCCAACTTGTTTATTGCAGCTTATAATGGTTAC
AAATAAAGCAATAGCATCACAAATTTCACAAATAAAGCATTTTTTTCACTGCATTCTAGTTGTGGTTTGT
CCAAACTCATCAATGTATCTTATCATGTCTGTATACCGTCGACCTCTAGCTAGAGCTTGGCGTAATCATG
GTCATTACCAATGCTTAATCAGTGAGGCACCTATCTCAGCGATCTGTCTATTTCGTTCATCCATAGTTGC
CTGACTCCCCGTCGTGTAGATAACTACGATACGGGAGGGCTTACCATCTGGCCCCAGCGCTGCGATGATA
CCGCGAGAACCACGCTCACCGGCTCCGGATTTATCAGCAATAAACCAGCCAGCCGGAAGGGCCGAGCGCA
GAAGTGGTCCTGCAACTTTATCCGCCTCCATCCAGTCTATTAATTGTTGCCGGGAAGCTAGAGTAAGTAG
TTCGCCAGTTAATAGTTTGCGCAACGTTGTTGCCATCGCTACAGGCATCGTGGTGTCACGCTCGTCGTTT
GGTATGGCTTCATTCAGCTCCGGTTCCCAACGATCAAGGCGAGTTACATGATCCCCCATGTTGTGCAAAA
AAGCGGTTAGCTCCTTCGGTCCTCCGATCGTTGTCAGAAGTAAGTTGGCCGCAGTGTTATCACTCATGGT
TATGGCAGCACTGCATAATTCTCTTACTGTCATGCCATCCGTAAGATGCTTTTCTGTGACTGGTGAGTAC
TCAACCAAGTCATTCTGAGAATAGTGTATGCGGCGACCGAGTTGCTCTTGCCCGGCGTCAATACGGGATA
ATACCGCGCCACATAGCAGAACTTTAAAAGTGCTCATCATTGGAAAACGTTCTTCGGGGCGAAAACTCTC
AAGGATCTTACCGCTGTTGAGATCCAGTTCGATGTAACCCACTCGTGCACCCAACTGATCTTCAGCATCT
TTTACTTTCACCAGCGTTTCTGGGTGAGCAAAAACAGGAAGGCAAAATGCCGCAAAAAAGGGAATAAGGG
CGACACGGAAATGTTGAATACTCATATTCTTCCTT
