>Addgene plasmid #157053 | pD649-HAsp-TNFRSF17-COMP5AP-AviTag-9xHis | depositor partial sequence | sequence record 303216 | insert (extracellular domain)
ATGCTTCAGATGGCTGGCCAGTGTAGCCAGAACGAGTACTTCGATAGCCTGCTGCACGCCTGCATTCCCT
GCCAGCTGAGATGTAGCAGCAACACCCCTCCACTGACCTGCCAGAGATACTGCAACGCCAGCGTGACCAA
TAGCGTGAAGGGCACCAATGCT
